>Addgene plasmid #168848 | pEntry_SARS-CoV-1-nsp6 | addgene full sequence | sequence record 343653 | Addgene NGS Result
CAAATAATGATTTTATTTTGACTGATAGTGACCTGTTCGTTGCAACAAATTGATGAGCAATGCTTTTTTA
TAATGCCAACTTTGTACAAAAAAGCAGAAGGGCCGTCAAGGCCAGGATCCATGGGATCCGGTAAGTTCAA
GAAAATTGTTAAGGGCACTCATCATTGGATGCTTTTAACTTTCTTGACATCACTATTGATTCTTGTTCAA
AGTACACAGTGGTCACTGTTTTTCTTTGTTTACGAGAATGCTTTCTTGCCATTTACTCTTGGTATTATGG
CAATTGCTGCATGTGCTATGCTGCTTGTTAAGCATAAGCACGCATTCTTGTGCTTGTTTCTGTTACCTTC
TCTTGCAACAGTTGCTTACTTTAATATGGTCTACATGCCTGCTAGCTGGGTGATGCGTATCATGACATGG
CTTGAATTGGCTGACACTAGCTTGTCTGGTTATAGGCTTAAGGATTGTGTTATGTATGCTTCAGCTTTAG
TTTTGCTTATTCTCATGACAGCTCGCACTGTTTATGATGATGCTGCTAGACGTGTTTGGACACTGATGAA
TGTCATTACACTTGTTTACAAAGTCTACTATGGTAATGCTTTAGATCAAGCTATTTCCATGTGGGCCTTA
GTTATTTCTGTAACCTCTAACTATTCTGGTGTCGTTACGACTATCATGTTTTTAGCTAGAGCTATAGTGT
TTGTGTGTGTTGAGTATTACCCATTGTTATTTATTACTGGCAACACCTTACAGTGTATCATGCTTGTTTA
TTGTTTCTTAGGCTATTGTTGCTGCTGCTACTTTGGCCTTTTCTGTTTACTCAACCGTTACTTCAGGCTT
ACTCTTGGTGTTTATGACTACTTGGTTTCTACACAAGAATTTAGGTATATGAACTCCCAGGGGCTTTTGC
CTCCTAAGAGTAGTATTGATGCTTTCAAGCTTAACATTAAGTTGTTGGGTATTGGAGGTAAACCATGTAT
CAAGGTTGCTACTGTACAGCTTAATTAAGACGCGATCGCGGCCTCATGGGCCCAGCTTTCTTGTACAAAG
TTGGCATTATAAAAAATAATTGCTCATCAATTTGTTGCAACGAACAGGTCACTATCAGTCAAAATAAAAT
CATTATTTGCCATCCAGCTGATATCCCCTATAGTGAGTCGTATTACATGGTCATAGCTGTTTCCTGGCAG
CTCTGGCCCGTGTCTCAAAATCTCTGATGTTACATTGCACAAGATAAAAATATATCATCATGCCTCCTCT
AGACCAGCCAGGACAGAAATGCCTCGACTTCGCTGCTACCCAAGGTTGCCGGGTGACGCACACCGTGGAA
ACGGATGAAGGCACGAACCCAGTGGACATAAGCCTGTTCGGTTCGTAAGCTGTAATGCAAGTAGCGTATG
CGCTCACGCAACTGGTCCAGAACCTTGACCGAACGCAGCGGTGGTAACGGCGCAGTGGCGGTTTTCATGG
CTTGTTATGACTGTTTTTTTGGGGTACAGTCTATGCCTCGGGCATCCAAGCAGCAAGCGCGTTACGCCGT
GGGTCGATGTTTGATGTTATGGAGCAGCAACGATGTTACGCAGCAGGGCAGTCGCCCTAAAACAAAGTTA
AACATTATGAGGGAAGCGGTGATCGCCGAAGTATCGACTCAACTATCAGAGGTAGTTGGCGTCATCGAGC
GCCATCTCGAACCGACGTTGCTGGCCGTACATTTGTACGGCTCCGCAGTGGATGGCGGCCTGAAGCCACA
CAGTGATATTGATTTGCTGGTTACGGTGACCGTAAGGCTTGATGAAACAACGCGGCGAGCTTTGATCAAC
GACCTTTTGGAAACTTCGGCTTCCCCTGGAGAGAGCGAGATTCTCCGCGCTGTAGAAGTCACCATTGTTG
TGCACGACGACATCATTCCGTGGCGTTATCCAGCTAAGCGCGAACTGCAATTTGGAGAATGGCAGCGCAA
TGACATTCTTGCAGGTATCTTCGAGCCAGCCACGATCGACATTGATCTGGCTATCTTGCTGACAAAAGCA
AGAGAACATAGCGTTGCCTTGGTAGGTCCAGCGGCGGAGGAACTCTTTGATCCGGTTCCTGAACAGGATC
TATTTGAGGCGCTAAATGAAACCTTAACGCTATGGAACTCGCCGCCCGACTGGGCTGGCGATGAGCGAAA
TGTAGTGCTTACGTTGTCCCGCATTTGGTACAGCGCAGTAACCGGCAAAATCGCGCCGAAGGATGTCGCT
GCCGACTGGGCAATGGAGCGCCTGCCGGCCCAGTATCAGCCCGTCATACTTGAAGCTAGACAGGCTTATC
TTGGACAAGAAGAAGATCGCTTGGCCTCGCGCGCAGATCAGTTGGAAGAATTTGTCCACTACGTGAAAGG
CGAGATCACCAAGGTAGTCGGCAAATAACCCTCGAGCCACCCATGACCAAAATCCCTTAACGTGAGTTAC
GCGTCGTTCCACTGAGCGTCAGACCCCGTAGAAAAGATCAAAGGATCTTCTTGAGATCCTTTTTTTCTGC
GCGTAATCTGCTGCTTGCAAACAAAAAAACCACCGCTACCAGCGGTGGTTTGTTTGCCGGATCAAGAGCT
ACCAACTCTTTTTCCGAAGGTAACTGGCTTCAGCAGAGCGCAGATACCAAATACTGTTCTTCTAGTGTAG
CCGTAGTTAGGCCACCACTTCAAGAACTCTGTAGCACCGCCTACATACCTCGCTCTGCTAATCCTGTTAC
CAGTGGCTGCTGCCAGTGGCGATAAGTCGTGTCTTACCGGGTTGGACTCAAGACGATAGTTACCGGATAA
GGCGCAGCGGTCGGGCTGAACGGGGGGTTCGTGCACACAGCCCAGCTTGGAGCGAACGACCTACACCGAA
CTGAGATACCTACAGCGTGAGCTATGAGAAAGCGCCACGCTTCCCGAAGGGAGAAAGGCGGACAGGTATC
CGGTAAGCGGCAGGGTCGGAACAGGAGAGCGCACGAGGGAGCTTCCAGGGGGAAACGCCTGGTATCTTTA
TAGTCCTGTCGGGTTTCGCCACCTCTGACTTGAGCGTCGATTTTTGTGATGCTCGTCAGGGGGGCGGAGC
CTATGGAAAAACGCCAGCAACGCGGCCTTTTTACGGTTCCTGGCCTTTTGCTGGCCTTTTGCTCACATGT
TCTTTCCTGCGTTATCCCCTGATTCTGTGGATAACCGTATTACCGCCTTTGAGTGAGCTGATACCGCTCG
CCGCAGCCGAACGACCGAGCGCAGCGAGTCAGTGAGCGAGGAAGCGGAAGAGCGCCCAATACGCAAACCG
CCTCTCCCCGCGCGTTGGCCGATTCATTAATGCAGCTGGCACGACAGGTTTCCCGACTGGAAAGCGGGCA
GTGAGCGCAACGCAATTAATACGCGTACCGCTAGCCAGGAAGAGTTTGTAGAAACGCAAAAAGGCCATCC
GTCAGGATGGCCTTCTGCTTAGTTTGATGCCTGGCAGTTTATGGCGGGCGTCCTGCCCGCCACCCTCCGG
GCCGTTGCTTCACAACGTTCAAATCCGCTCCCGGCGGATTTGTCCTACTCAGGAGAGCGTTCACCGACAA
ACAACAGATAAAACGAAAGGCCCAGTCTTCCGACTGAGCCTTTCGTTTTATTTGATGCCTGGCAGTTCCC
TACTCTCGCGTTAACGCTAGCATGGATGTTTTCCCAGTCACGACGTTGTAAAACGACGGCCAGTCTTAAG
CTCGGGCCC
Features (pLannotate 1.2.2; 12 found; start..end, strand, type, name):
      1..97      +  protein_bind   attL1: mutant version of attL; recombination site for the Gateway® LR reaction LR Clonase™
    130..999     +  CDS            R1A_SARS (fragment): Experimental evidence at protein level: Swiss-Prot protein existence level 1. [Non-structural protein 10]: Plays a pivotal role in viral transcription by stimulating both nsp14 3'-5' exoribonuclease and nsp16 2'-O-methyltransferase activities. Therefore plays an essential role in viral mRNAs cap methylation. From Severe acute respiratory syndrome coronavirus (SARS-CoV).
   1031..1129    -  protein_bind   attL2: mutant version of attL; recombination site for the Gateway® LR reaction LR Clonase™
   1147..1165    -  promoter       T7 promoter: promoter for bacteriophage T7 RNA polymerase
   1355..1378    +  promoter       Pc promoter (fragment): intI1 (promoter lies within the coding sequence); class 1 integron promoter
   1554..1610    +  CDS            GmR (fragment): gentamycin acetyltransferase; aacC1; confers resistance to gentamycin
   1617..2408    +  CDS            SmR: aminoglycoside adenylyltransferase (Murphy, 1985); aadA; confers resistance to spectinomycin and streptomycin
   2501..3089    +  rep_origin     ori: high-copy-number ColE1/pMB1/pBR322/pUC origin of replication
   3272..3364    +  CDS            lacI (fragment): lac repressor; lacI; The lac repressor binds to the lac operator to inhibit transcription in E. coli. This inhibition can be relieved by adding lactose or isopropyl-β-D-thiogalactopyranoside (IPTG).
   3419..3446    -  terminator     rrnB T2 terminator: transcription terminator T2 from the E. coli rrnB gene
   3578..3621    +  terminator     rrnB T1 terminator: Escherichia coli rrnB; transcription terminator T1 from the E. coli rrnB gene
   3668..3704    -  CDS            lacZα (fragment): LacZα fragment of β-galactosidase; lacZ fragment
