[The description below was written by a language model from this plasmid's Addgene catalogue record and pLannotate feature annotations shown in this document.]
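Description:
pEntry_SARS-CoV-1-nsp6 is a Gateway-compatible Entry clone built on the pENTR223.1 backbone (SfiI-adapted), carrying the coding sequence for non-structural protein 6 (nsp6) of SARS-CoV-1. It is a small bacterial plasmid of about 3.7 kb, propagated in E. coli from a high-copy ColE1/pUC-type origin and selected with spectinomycin through the aadA (SmR) aminoglycoside adenylyltransferase gene. That gene sits downstream of a class 1 integron Pc promoter fragment and a remnant of a gentamicin resistance gene. Short lacI and lacZα fragments are further backbone leftovers, and rrnB T1 and T2 terminators lie upstream of the cloning region, where they help insulate the insert from read-through transcription.

The 870 bp insert was commercially synthesized and cloned between SfiI sites, so it lies between attL1 and attL2. It matches a fragment of the SARS-CoV replicase polyprotein 1a; the automated annotation's functional text refers to nsp10, but that is generic polyprotein text, and the catalogue identifies the segment as nsp6. According to the depositor's notes, the 5′ linker supplies an ATG start codon flanked by BamHI sites. This is needed because nsp6 is normally released by proteolysis rather than translated on its own. The 3′ linker supplies a TAA stop codon between PacI and AsiSI sites.

The Entry vector has no promoter positioned to express the ORF; a T7 promoter lies just outside attL2, facing the insert in antisense orientation. The clone is meant as a donor for LR Clonase recombination into attR-containing destination vectors of the user's choice. It belongs to a collection of human coronavirus protein-coding Entry clones.
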