Addgene plasmid #168848: pEntry_SARS-CoV-1-nsp6
Purpose: Gateway-compatible Entry vector
Depositing lab: Pascal Falter-Braun. Depositing organization: Helmholtz Munich. Publication: A resource of human coronavirus protein-coding sequences in a flexible, multipurpose Gateway Entry clone collection. Weller B, Lin CW, Pogoutse O, Sauer M, Marin-de la Rosa N, Strobel A, Young V, Knapp JJ, Rayhan A, Falter C, Kim DK, Roth FP, Falter-Braun P. G3 (Bethesda). 2023 Jul 5;13(7):jkad105. doi: 10.1093/g3journal/jkad105. PubMed 37267226.
Backbone
  Vector backbone: pENTR223.1*SfiI
  Backbone size w/o insert (bp): 2800
  Vector type: Gateway-compatible Entry vector
Growth in bacteria
  Bacterial resistance: Spectinomycin, 50 μg/mL
  Growth temperature: 37°C
  Growth strain: DH5alpha
  Copy number: High Copy
Gene/Insert
  Gene/Insert name: SARS-CoV-1-nsp6 (alt name: nsp6)
  Species: Other
  Insert size (bp): 870
  Entrez Gene: ORF1ab (a.k.a. sarsp1)
  Cloning method: Restriction Enzyme; 5′ cloning site SfiI (unknown if destroyed); 3′ cloning site SfiI (unknown if destroyed)
  Sequencing primers: 5′ M13 uni (-21); 3′ M13 rev (-29)
Resource information
  A portion of this plasmid was derived from a plasmid made by: Synthesized by Twist Bioscience
Terms and licenses: Academic/Nonprofit Terms; Industry Terms: Not Available to Industry
Depositor comments: 5'-linker: SfiI-BamHI-ATG-BamHI (GGCCGTCAaggccaggatccatgggatcc), 3'-linker: PacI-TAA-AsiSI-SfiI (cttaatTAAgacgcgatcgcggcctcatGGGCC).
How to cite: pEntry_SARS-CoV-1-nsp6 was a gift from Pascal Falter-Braun (Addgene plasmid # 168848 ; http://n2t.net/addgene:168848 ; RRID:Addgene_168848)
