>Addgene plasmid #168848 | pEntry_SARS-CoV-1-nsp6 | depositor partial sequence | sequence record 327260 | gene-specific Insert sequence
GGTAAGTTCAAGAAAATTGTTAAGGGCACTCATCATTGGATGCTTTTAACTTTCTTGACATCACTATTGA
TTCTTGTTCAAAGTACACAGTGGTCACTGTTTTTCTTTGTTTACGAGAATGCTTTCTTGCCATTTACTCT
TGGTATTATGGCAATTGCTGCATGTGCTATGCTGCTTGTTAAGCATAAGCACGCATTCTTGTGCTTGTTT
CTGTTACCTTCTCTTGCAACAGTTGCTTACTTTAATATGGTCTACATGCCTGCTAGCTGGGTGATGCGTA
TCATGACATGGCTTGAATTGGCTGACACTAGCTTGTCTGGTTATAGGCTTAAGGATTGTGTTATGTATGC
TTCAGCTTTAGTTTTGCTTATTCTCATGACAGCTCGCACTGTTTATGATGATGCTGCTAGACGTGTTTGG
ACACTGATGAATGTCATTACACTTGTTTACAAAGTCTACTATGGTAATGCTTTAGATCAAGCTATTTCCA
TGTGGGCCTTAGTTATTTCTGTAACCTCTAACTATTCTGGTGTCGTTACGACTATCATGTTTTTAGCTAG
AGCTATAGTGTTTGTGTGTGTTGAGTATTACCCATTGTTATTTATTACTGGCAACACCTTACAGTGTATC
ATGCTTGTTTATTGTTTCTTAGGCTATTGTTGCTGCTGCTACTTTGGCCTTTTCTGTTTACTCAACCGTT
ACTTCAGGCTTACTCTTGGTGTTTATGACTACTTGGTCTCTACACAAGAATTTAGGTATATGAACTCCCA
GGGGCTTTTGCCTCCTAAGAGTAGTATTGATGCTTTCAAGCTTAACATTAAGTTGTTGGGTATTGGAGGT
AAACCATGTATCAAGGTTGCTACTGTACAG
